>Addgene plasmid #37311 | Lyn-CFP-GAI(1-92) | addgene partial sequence | sequence record 47575 | CMV-F 5'-CGCAAATGGGCGGTAGGCGTG-3'
TCAGATCCGCTAGCGCTACCGGTGAATTCCGGCCACCATGGGATGTATAAAATCAAAAGGGAAAGACAGC
GCGGATCCACCGGTCGCCACCATGGTGAGCAAGGGCGAGGAGCTGTTCACCGGGGTGGTGCCCATCCTGG
TCGAGCTGGACGGCGACGTAAACGGCCACAAGTTCAGCGTGTCCGGCGAGGGCGAGGGCGATGCCACCTA
CGGCAAGCTGACCCTGAAGTTCATCTGCACCACCGGCAAGCTGCCCGTGCCCTGGCCCACCCTCGTGACC
ACCCTGACCTGGGGCGTGCAGTGCTTCAGCCGCTACCCCGACCACATGAAGCAGCACGACTTCTTCAAGT
CCGCCATGCCCGAAGGCTACGTCCAGGAGCGCACCATCTTCTTCAAGGACGACGGCAACTACAAGACCCG
CGCCGAGGTGAAGTTCGAGGGCGACACCCTGGTGAACCGCATCGAGCTGAAGGGCATCGACTTCAAGGAG
GACGGCAACATCCTGGGGCACAAGCTGGAGTACAACTACATCAGCCACAACGTCTATATCACCGCCGACA
AGCAGAAGAACGGCATCAAGGCCAACTTCAAGATCCGCCACAACATCGAGGACGGCAGCGTGCAGCTCGC
CGACCACTACCAGCAGAACACCCCCATCGGCGACGGCCCCGTGCTGCTGCCCGACAACCACTACCTGAGC
ACCCAGTCCGCCCTGAGCAAAGACCCCAACGAGAAGCGCGATCACATGGTCCTGCTGGAGTTCGTGACCG
CCGCCGGGATCACTCTCGGCATGGACGAGCTGTACAAGAGCGCAGGAGGAATGAAGAGAGATCATCATCA
TCATCATCATCAAGA
