>Addgene plasmid #37311 | Lyn-CFP-GAI(1-92) | addgene partial sequence | sequence record 47598 | SV40pA-R 5'-GAAATTTGTGATGCTATTGC-3'
AACAACAATTGCATTCATTTTATGTTTTCAGGNTTCAGGGGGAGGTGTGGGAGGTTTTTTAAAGCAAGTA
AAACCTCTACAAATGTGGTATGGCTGATTATGATCAGTTATCTAGATCCGGTGGATCTGTCGACTGCAGA
GTTCGAAGCTTGAGCTCCACCAGCACTACCACCAGCACTATTAAGGTCGGTGAGCATAGAATCAAGCCAC
GTGTAAAGCTCCGCCGGATTATAGTGAACAGTCTCAGTAGCGAGTTGAGAAAGATCGTCTTCTTGAACAT
TAGACATCATAACTTCAAGCTGCTCGAGTTTCTGAGCAACATCAGCCATTTCGGATGACCTAACCTTGTA
ACCAAGAACAGCTAGAAGCTCATCCATGCCGTTACCGTCGTCTTCTTCATTCATCATCATAGTCTTCTTA
TCTTGATGATGATGATGATGATGATCTCTCTTCATTCCTCCTGCGCTCTTGTACAGCTCGTCCATGCCGA
GAGTGATCCCGGCGGCGGTCACGAACTCCAGCAGGACCATGTGATCGCGCTTCTCGTTGGGGTCTTTGCT
CAGGGCGGACTGGGTGCTCAGGTAGTGGTTGTCGGGCAGCAGCACGGGGCCGTCGCCGATGGGGGTGTTC
TGCTGGTAGTGGTCGGCGAGCTGCACGCTGCCGTCCTCGATGTTGTGGCGGATCTTGAAGTTGGCCTTGA
TGCCGTTCTTCTGCTTGTCGGCGGTGATATAGACGTTGTGGCTGATGTAGTTGTACTCCAGCTTGTGCCC
CAGGATGTTGCCGTCCTCCTTGAAGTCGATGCCCTTCAGCTCGATGCGGTTCACCAGGGTGTCGCCCTCG
AACTTCACC
