[The description below was written by a language model from this plasmid's Addgene catalogue record.]
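Description:
Lyn-CFP-GAI(1-92) is a mammalian expression plasmid built on the Lyn-CFP-FRB backbone, which the depositor describes as a derivative of the Clontech pEGFP-C1 vector in which EGFP was replaced by CFP-FRB and a Lyn sequence was added at the N terminus. In this construct the position formerly occupied by FRB carries a fragment of the Arabidopsis thaliana GAI gene (GIBBERELLIC ACID INSENSITIVE) encoding amino acids 1-92. The plasmid is propagated in E. coli under kanamycin selection, and it carries a neomycin resistance marker allowing G418 selection of transfected mammalian cells. The record lists NheI and BsrGI as the cloning sites, gives the copy number as unknown, and provides no feature table, so the origin of replication and polyadenylation elements are not explicitly documented, although an SV40 polyA sequencing primer is listed.

Expression is driven by the CMV promoter and yields a three-part fusion protein: Lyn at the N terminus, followed by cyan fluorescent protein, followed by GAI(1-92). Lyn-derived N-terminal sequences are generally used as lipid-modified targeting motifs that anchor a fusion protein to the plasma membrane, and CFP allows its localization to be followed by fluorescence microscopy. GAI is a DELLA-family protein whose N-terminal region binds the gibberellin receptor GID1 in a hormone-dependent manner. In line with the associated publication on a gibberellin-induced dimerization system, this construct most likely serves as a membrane-tethered anchor to which a GID1-fused partner protein can be rapidly recruited on addition of a gibberellin compound. That system is described as orthogonal, allowing logic gating when combined with other chemical dimerizers such as the rapamycin-based FRB system from which the backbone derives.
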