Addgene plasmid #37311: Lyn-CFP-GAI(1-92)
Depositing lab: Takanari Inoue. Depositing organization: Johns Hopkins University and School of Medicine. Publication: Rapid and orthogonal logic gating with a gibberellin-induced dimerization system. Miyamoto T, Derose R, Suarez A, Ueno T, Chen M, Sun TP, Wolfgang MJ, Mukherjee C, Meyers DJ, Inoue T. Nat Chem Biol. 2012 Mar 25;8(5):465-70. doi: 10.1038/nchembio.922. PubMed 22446836.
Backbone
  Vector backbone: Lyn-CFP-FRB
  Vector type: Mammalian Expression
  Selectable markers: Neomycin (select with G418)
Growth in bacteria
  Bacterial resistance: Kanamycin, 50 μg/mL
  Growth temperature: 37°C
  Growth strain: DH5alpha
  Copy number: Unknown
Gene/Insert
  Gene/Insert name: GAI
  Species: A. thaliana (mustard weed)
  Mutation: contains aa 1-92
  Entrez Gene: GAI (a.k.a. AT1G14920, F10B6.34, F10B6_34, GAI PROTEIN, GIBBERELLIC ACID INSENSITIVE, RESTORATION ON GROWTH ON AMMONIA 2, RGA2)
  Promoter: CMV
  Tag / fusion protein: Lyn (N terminal on backbone); CFP (N terminal on insert)
  Cloning method: Restriction Enzyme; 5′ cloning site NheI (unknown if destroyed); 3′ cloning site BsrGI (unknown if destroyed)
  Sequencing primers: 5′ CMV-F, EGFP-C; 3′ SV40pA-R
Terms and licenses: Academic/Nonprofit Terms; Industry Terms: Not Available to Industry
Depositor comments: Lyn-CFP-FRB was created by inserting Lyn into the pEGFP- C1 vector (Clontech) whose EGFP is replaced with CFP-FRB.
How to cite: Lyn-CFP-GAI(1-92) was a gift from Takanari Inoue (Addgene plasmid # 37311 ; http://n2t.net/addgene:37311 ; RRID:Addgene_37311)
